Addgene plasmid #106219: AAV CMV-dSaCas9-KRAB-bGHpA
Purpose: AAV expressing deactivated S. aureus Cas9 fused to a KRAB repressor
Depositing lab: Charles Gersbach. Depositing organization: Duke University. Publication: RNA-guided transcriptional silencing in vivo with S. aureus CRISPR-Cas9 repressors. Thakore PI, Kwon JB, Nelson CE, Rouse DC, Gemberling MP, Oliver ML, Gersbach CA. Nat Commun. 2018 Apr 26;9(1):1674. doi: 10.1038/s41467-018-04048-4. PubMed 29700298.
Backbone
  Vector backbone: pAAV
  Backbone size w/o insert (bp): 3700
  Total vector size (bp): 7348
  Vector type: Mammalian Expression, AAV, CRISPR
Growth in bacteria
  Bacterial resistance: Ampicillin, 100 μg/mL
  Growth temperature: 30°C
  Growth strain: NEB Stable
  Copy number: Unknown
Gene/Insert
  Gene/Insert name: dead S. aureus Cas9 KRAB (alt name: nuclease deactivated SauCas9)
  Species: S. aureus
  Mutation: D10A and N580A
  Promoter: CMV
  Tag / fusion protein: HA-NLS (N terminal on insert)
  Cloning method: Gibson Cloning
  Sequencing primers: 5′ CGC AAA TGG GCG GTA GGC GTG
Terms and licenses: Academic/Nonprofit Terms; Industry Terms: Not Available to Industry
How to cite: AAV CMV-dSaCas9-KRAB-bGHpA was a gift from Charles Gersbach (Addgene plasmid # 106219 ; http://n2t.net/addgene:106219 ; RRID:Addgene_106219)
