[The description below was written by a language model from this plasmid's Addgene catalogue record and pLannotate feature annotations shown in this document.]
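Description:
AAV CMV-dSaCas9-KRAB-bGHpA is an adeno-associated virus transfer plasmid of about 7.3 kb, built on a pAAV backbone, for delivering a CRISPR interference repressor to mammalian cells. It is propagated in E. coli through a high-copy ColE1/pUC-type origin with ampicillin selection (AmpR under its own bla promoter). The backbone also carries an f1/M13 phage origin and small pBR322-derived bom and rop remnants. AAV2 inverted terminal repeats flank the expression cassette and provide the cis signals for replication and packaging of the intervening DNA into AAV particles. One ITR is annotated in full, while the upstream one is detected only as short fragments in both the depositor and sequencing-derived records. This may reflect annotation or sequencing difficulty with these repeats. The recorded recombination-deficient host strain fits the known instability of ITRs.

The payload is a single transcription unit driven by the CMV immediate-early enhancer and promoter and terminated by the bovine growth hormone polyadenylation signal. It encodes Staphylococcus aureus Cas9 carrying the D10A and N580A substitutions, which abolish nuclease activity while leaving guide RNA-directed DNA binding intact. According to the record, the protein bears an N-terminal HA epitope and NLS. The feature tables show a nucleoplasmin bipartite NLS following Cas9, then the KRAB repression domain from human ZNF10 at the C-terminus. The compact SaCas9 ortholog lets the whole fusion fit within AAV packaging limits. No guide RNA cassette is annotated, so the guide would have to be supplied from a separate construct. The plasmid is used for RNA-guided transcriptional silencing of target genes, including in vivo via AAV delivery.
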