Features (pLannotate 1.2.2; 17 found; start..end, strand, type, name):
      7..147     +  repeat_region  AAV2 ITR: inverted terminal repeat of adeno-associated virus serotype 2 inverted
    152..203     -  misc_feature   bom (fragment): basis of mobility region from pBR322
    222..602     +  rep_origin     M13 ori (sequence partly withheld): M13 bacteriophage origin of replication; arrow indicates direction of (+) strand synthesis
    678..727     -  misc_feature   bom (fragment): basis of mobility region from pBR322
    829..864     -  CDS            rop (fragment): Rop protein, which maintains plasmids at low copy number; rop
    959..1063    +  promoter       AmpR promoter: bla
   1064..1924    +  CDS            AmpR: β-lactamase; bla; confers resistance to ampicillin, carbenicillin, and related antibiotics
   2095..2683    +  rep_origin     ori: high-copy-number ColE1/pMB1/pBR322/pUC origin of replication
   2756..2783    +  repeat_region  AAV2 ITR (fragment): inverted terminal repeat of adeno-associated virus serotype 2 inverted
   2812..2839    +  repeat_region  AAV2 ITR (fragment): inverted terminal repeat of adeno-associated virus serotype 2 inverted
   2898..3277    +  enhancer       CMV enhancer: human cytomegalovirus immediate early enhancer
   3278..3481    +  promoter       CMV promoter: human cytomegalovirus (CMV) immediate early promoter
   3509..3535    +  CDS            3xHA (fragment): three tandem HA epitope tags
   3584..6739    +  CDS            cas9: CAS9_STAAU - Experimental evidence at protein level: Swiss-Prot protein existence level 1. CRISPR (clustered regularly interspaced short palindromic repeat) is an adaptive immune system that provides protection against mobile genetic elements (viruses, transposable elements and conjugative plasmids). CRISPR clusters contain spacers, sequences complementary to antecedent mobile elements, and target invading nucleic acids. CRISPR clusters are transcribed and processed into CRISPR RNA (crRNA). In type II CRISPR systems correct processing of pre-crRNA requires a trans- encoded small RNA (tracrRNA)
   6740..6787    +  CDS            nucleoplasmin NLS: bipartite nuclear localization signal from nucleoplasmin
   6821..7015    +  CDS            KRAB: Krüppel-associated box (KRAB) transcriptional repression domain from the human zinc finger protein ZNF10 (Margolin et al., 1994)
   7136..7247    +  polyA_signal   bGH poly(A) signal: bovine growth hormone polyadenylation signal
>Addgene plasmid #106219 | AAV CMV-dSaCas9-KRAB-bGHpA | depositor full sequence | sequence record 201560 | AAV CMV-dSaCas9-KRAB-bGHpA sequence 7348 bps
GGCCGCAGGAACCCCTAGTGATGGAGTTGGCCACTCCCTCTCTGCGCGCTCGCTCGCTCACTGAGGCCGG
GCGACCAAAGGTCGCCCGACGCCCGGGCTTTGCCCGGGCGGCCTCAGTGAGCGAGCGAGCGCGCAGCTGC
CTGCAGGGGCGCCTGATGCGGTATTTTCTCCTTACGCATCTGTGCGGTATTTCACACCGCATA
[142 nt withheld, positions 204-345]
C
[141 nt withheld, positions 347-487]
CCTTTGACGTTGGAGTCCACGTTCTTT
[37 nt withheld, positions 515-551]
ACCCTATCTCGGGCTATTCTTTTGATTTATAAGGGATTTTGCCGATTTCGGCCTATTGGTTAAAAAATGA
GCTGATTTAACAAAAATTTAACGCGAATTTTAACAAAATATTAACGTTTACAATTTTATGGTGCACTCTC
AGTACAATCTGCTCTGATGCCGCATAGTTAAGCCAGCCCCGACACCCGCCAACACCCGCTGACGCGCCCT
GACGGGCTTGTCTGCTCCCGGCATCCGCTTACAGACAAGCTGTGACCGTCTCCGGGAGCTGCATGTGTCA
GAGGTTTTCACCGTCATCACCGAAACGCGCGAGACGAAAGGGCCTCGTGATACGCCTATTTTTATAGGTT
AATGTCATGATAATAATGGTTTCTTAGACGTCAGGTGGCACTTTTCGGGGAAATGTGCGCGGAACCCCTA
TTTGTTTATTTTTCTAAATACATTCAAATATGTATCCGCTCATGAGACAATAACCCTGATAAATGCTTCA
ATAATATTGAAAAAGGAAGAGTATGAGTATTCAACATTTCCGTGTCGCCCTTATTCCCTTTTTTGCGGCA
TTTTGCCTTCCTGTTTTTGCTCACCCAGAAACGCTGGTGAAAGTAAAAGATGCTGAAGATCAGTTGGGTG
CACGAGTGGGTTACATCGAACTGGATCTCAACAGCGGTAAGATCCTTGAGAGTTTTCGCCCCGAAGAACG
TTTTCCAATGATGAGCACTTTTAAAGTTCTGCTATGTGGCGCGGTATTATCCCGTATTGACGCCGGGCAA
GAGCAACTCGGTCGCCGCATACACTATTCTCAGAATGACTTGGTTGAGTACTCACCAGTCACAGAAAAGC
ATCTTACGGATGGCATGACAGTAAGAGAATTATGCAGTGCTGCCATAACCATGAGTGATAACACTGCGGC
CAACTTACTTCTGACAACGATCGGAGGACCGAAGGAGCTAACCGCTTTTTTGCACAACATGGGGGATCAT
GTAACTCGCCTTGATCGTTGGGAACCGGAGCTGAATGAAGCCATACCAAACGACGAGCGTGACACCACGA
TGCCTGTAGCAATGGCAACAACGTTGCGCAAACTATTAACTGGCGAACTACTTACTCTAGCTTCCCGGCA
ACAATTAATAGACTGGATGGAGGCGGATAAAGTTGCAGGACCACTTCTGCGCTCGGCCCTTCCGGCTGGC
TGGTTTATTGCTGATAAATCTGGAGCCGGTGAGCGTGGAAGCCGCGGTATCATTGCAGCACTGGGGCCAG
ATGGTAAGCCCTCCCGTATCGTAGTTATCTACACGACGGGGAGTCAGGCAACTATGGATGAACGAAATAG
ACAGATCGCTGAGATAGGTGCCTCACTGATTAAGCATTGGTAACTGTCAGACCAAGTTTACTCATATATA
CTTTAGATTGATTTAAAACTTCATTTTTAATTTAAAAGGATCTAGGTGAAGATCCTTTTTGATAATCTCA
TGACCAAAATCCCTTAACGTGAGTTTTCGTTCCACTGAGCGTCAGACCCCGTAGAAAAGATCAAAGGATC
TTCTTGAGATCCTTTTTTTCTGCGCGTAATCTGCTGCTTGCAAACAAAAAAACCACCGCTACCAGCGGTG
GTTTGTTTGCCGGATCAAGAGCTACCAACTCTTTTTCCGAAGGTAACTGGCTTCAGCAGAGCGCAGATAC
CAAATACTGTCCTTCTAGTGTAGCCGTAGTTAGGCCACCACTTCAAGAACTCTGTAGCACCGCCTACATA
CCTCGCTCTGCTAATCCTGTTACCAGTGGCTGCTGCCAGTGGCGATAAGTCGTGTCTTACCGGGTTGGAC
TCAAGACGATAGTTACCGGATAAGGCGCAGCGGTCGGGCTGAACGGGGGGTTCGTGCACACAGCCCAGCT
TGGAGCGAACGACCTACACCGAACTGAGATACCTACAGCGTGAGCTATGAGAAAGCGCCACGCTTCCCGA
AGGGAGAAAGGCGGACAGGTATCCGGTAAGCGGCAGGGTCGGAACAGGAGAGCGCACGAGGGAGCTTCCA
GGGGGAAACGCCTGGTATCTTTATAGTCCTGTCGGGTTTCGCCACCTCTGACTTGAGCGTCGATTTTTGT
GATGCTCGTCAGGGGGGCGGAGCCTATGGAAAAACGCCAGCAACGCGGCCTTTTTACGGTTCCTGGCCTT
TTGCTGGCCTTTTGCTCACATGTCCTGCAGGCAGCTGCGCGCTCGCTCGCTCACTGAGGCCGCCCGGGCG
TCGGGCGACCTTTGGTCGCCCGGCCTCAGTGAGCGAGCGAGCGCGCAGAGAGGGAGTGGCCAACTCCATC
ACTAGGGGTTCCTGCGGCCTCTAGACTCGAGGCGTTGACATTGATTATTGACTAGTTATTAATAGTAATC
AATTACGGGGTCATTAGTTCATAGCCCATATATGGAGTTCCGCGTTACATAACTTACGGTAAATGGCCCG
CCTGGCTGACCGCCCAACGACCCCCGCCCATTGACGTCAATAATGACGTATGTTCCCATAGTAACGCCAA
TAGGGACTTTCCATTGACGTCAATGGGTGGAGTATTTACGGTAAACTGCCCACTTGGCAGTACATCAAGT
GTATCATATGCCAAGTACGCCCCCTATTGACGTCAATGACGGTAAATGGCCCGCCTGGCATTATGCCCAG
TACATGACCTTATGGGACTTTCCTACTTGGCAGTACATCTACGTATTAGTCATCGCTATTACCATGGTGA
TGCGGTTTTGGCAGTACATCAATGGGCGTGGATAGCGGTTTGACTCACGGGGATTTCCAAGTCTCCACCC
CATTGACGTCAATGGGAGTTTGTTTTGGCACCAAAATCAACGGGACTTTCCAAAATGTCGTAACAACTCC
GCCCCATTGACGCAAATGGGCGGTAGGCGTGTACGGTGGGAGGTCTATATAAGCAGAGCTCTCTGGCTAA
CTACCGGTGCCACCATGTACCCATACGATGTTCCAGATTACGCTGCCCCAAAGAAGAAGCGGAAGGTCGG
TATCCACGGAGTCCCAGCAGCCAAGCGGAACTACATCCTGGGCCTGGCCATCGGCATCACCAGCGTGGGC
TACGGCATCATCGACTACGAGACACGGGACGTGATCGATGCCGGCGTGCGGCTGTTCAAAGAGGCCAACG
TGGAAAACAACGAGGGCAGGCGGAGCAAGAGAGGCGCCAGAAGGCTGAAGCGGCGGAGGCGGCATAGAAT
CCAGAGAGTGAAGAAGCTGCTGTTCGACTACAACCTGCTGACCGACCACAGCGAGCTGAGCGGCATCAAC
CCCTACGAGGCCAGAGTGAAGGGCCTGAGCCAGAAGCTGAGCGAGGAAGAGTTCTCTGCCGCCCTGCTGC
ACCTGGCCAAGAGAAGAGGCGTGCACAACGTGAACGAGGTGGAAGAGGACACCGGCAACGAGCTGTCCAC
CAAAGAGCAGATCAGCCGGAACAGCAAGGCCCTGGAAGAGAAATACGTGGCCGAACTGCAGCTGGAACGG
CTGAAGAAAGACGGCGAAGTGCGGGGCAGCATCAACAGATTCAAGACCAGCGACTACGTGAAAGAAGCCA
AACAGCTGCTGAAGGTGCAGAAGGCCTACCACCAGCTGGACCAGAGCTTCATCGACACCTACATCGACCT
GCTGGAAACCCGGCGGACCTACTATGAGGGACCTGGCGAGGGCAGCCCCTTCGGCTGGAAGGACATCAAA
GAATGGTACGAGATGCTGATGGGCCACTGCACCTACTTCCCCGAGGAACTGCGGAGCGTGAAGTACGCCT
ACAACGCCGACCTGTACAACGCCCTGAACGACCTGAACAATCTCGTGATCACCAGGGACGAGAACGAGAA
GCTGGAATATTACGAGAAGTTCCAGATCATCGAGAACGTGTTCAAGCAGAAGAAGAAGCCCACCCTGAAG
CAGATCGCCAAAGAAATCCTCGTGAACGAAGAGGATATTAAGGGCTACAGAGTGACCAGCACCGGCAAGC
CCGAGTTCACCAACCTGAAGGTGTACCACGACATCAAGGACATTACCGCCCGGAAAGAGATTATTGAGAA
CGCCGAGCTGCTGGATCAGATTGCCAAGATCCTGACCATCTACCAGAGCAGCGAGGACATCCAGGAAGAA
CTGACCAATCTGAACTCCGAGCTGACCCAGGAAGAGATCGAGCAGATCTCTAATCTGAAGGGCTATACCG
GCACCCACAACCTGAGCCTGAAGGCCATCAACCTGATCCTGGACGAGCTGTGGCACACCAACGACAACCA
GATCGCTATCTTCAACCGGCTGAAGCTGGTGCCCAAGAAGGTGGACCTGTCCCAGCAGAAAGAGATCCCC
ACCACCCTGGTGGACGACTTCATCCTGAGCCCCGTCGTGAAGAGAAGCTTCATCCAGAGCATCAAAGTGA
TCAACGCCATCATCAAGAAGTACGGCCTGCCCAACGACATCATTATCGAGCTGGCCCGCGAGAAGAACTC
CAAGGACGCCCAGAAAATGATCAACGAGATGCAGAAGCGGAACCGGCAGACCAACGAGCGGATCGAGGAA
ATCATCCGGACCACCGGCAAAGAGAACGCCAAGTACCTGATCGAGAAGATCAAGCTGCACGACATGCAGG
AAGGCAAGTGCCTGTACAGCCTGGAAGCCATCCCTCTGGAAGATCTGCTGAACAACCCCTTCAACTATGA
GGTGGACCACATCATCCCCAGAAGCGTGTCCTTCGACAACAGCTTCAACAACAAGGTGCTCGTGAAGCAG
GAAGAAGCCAGCAAGAAGGGCAACCGGACCCCATTCCAGTACCTGAGCAGCAGCGACAGCAAGATCAGCT
ACGAAACCTTCAAGAAGCACATCCTGAATCTGGCCAAGGGCAAGGGCAGAATCAGCAAGACCAAGAAAGA
GTATCTGCTGGAAGAACGGGACATCAACAGGTTCTCCGTGCAGAAAGACTTCATCAACCGGAACCTGGTG
GATACCAGATACGCCACCAGAGGCCTGATGAACCTGCTGCGGAGCTACTTCAGAGTGAACAACCTGGACG
TGAAAGTGAAGTCCATCAATGGCGGCTTCACCAGCTTTCTGCGGCGGAAGTGGAAGTTTAAGAAAGAGCG
GAACAAGGGGTACAAGCACCACGCCGAGGACGCCCTGATCATTGCCAACGCCGATTTCATCTTCAAAGAG
TGGAAGAAACTGGACAAGGCCAAAAAAGTGATGGAAAACCAGATGTTCGAGGAAAAGCAGGCCGAGAGCA
TGCCCGAGATCGAAACCGAGCAGGAGTACAAAGAGATCTTCATCACCCCCCACCAGATCAAGCACATTAA
GGACTTCAAGGACTACAAGTACAGCCACCGGGTGGACAAGAAGCCTAATAGAGAGCTGATTAACGACACC
CTGTACTCCACCCGGAAGGACGACAAGGGCAACACCCTGATCGTGAACAATCTGAACGGCCTGTACGACA
AGGACAATGACAAGCTGAAAAAGCTGATCAACAAGAGCCCCGAAAAGCTGCTGATGTACCACCACGACCC
CCAGACCTACCAGAAACTGAAGCTGATTATGGAACAGTACGGCGACGAGAAGAATCCCCTGTACAAGTAC
TACGAGGAAACCGGGAACTACCTGACCAAGTACTCCAAAAAGGACAACGGCCCCGTGATCAAGAAGATTA
AGTATTACGGCAACAAACTGAACGCCCATCTGGACATCACCGACGACTACCCCAACAGCAGAAACAAGGT
CGTGAAGCTGTCCCTGAAGCCCTACAGATTCGACGTGTACCTGGACAATGGCGTGTACAAGTTCGTGACC
GTGAAGAATCTGGATGTGATCAAAAAAGAAAACTACTACGAAGTGAATAGCAAGTGCTATGAGGAAGCTA
AGAAGCTGAAGAAGATCAGCAACCAGGCCGAGTTTATCGCCTCCTTCTACAACAACGATCTGATCAAGAT
CAACGGCGAGCTGTATAGAGTGATCGGCGTGAACAACGACCTGCTGAACCGGATCGAAGTGAACATGATC
GACATCACCTACCGCGAGTACCTGGAAAACATGAACGACAAGAGGCCCCCCAGGATCATTAAGACAATCG
CCTCCAAGACCCAGAGCATTAAGAAGTACAGCACAGACATTCTGGGCAACCTGTATGAAGTGAAATCTAA
GAAGCACCCTCAGATCATCAAAAAGGGCAAAAGGCCGGCGGCCACGAAAAAGGCCGGCCAGGCAAAAAAG
AAAAAGGGATCCGATGCTAAGTCACTGACTGCCTGGTCCCGGACACTGGTGACCTTCAAGGATGTGTTTG
TGGACTTCACCAGGGAGGAGTGGAAGCTGCTGGACACTGCTCAGCAGATCCTGTACAGAAATGTGATGCT
GGAGAACTATAAGAACCTGGTTTCCTTGGGTTATCAGCTTACTAAGCCAGATGTGATCCTCCGGTTGGAG
AAGGGAGAAGAGCCCTGGCTGGTGGAGAGAGAAATTCACCAAGAGACCCATCCTGATTCAGAGACTGCAT
TTGAAATCAAATCATCAGTTCCGAAAAAGAAACGCAAAGTTTAAGAATTCCTAGAGCTCGCTGATCAGCC
TCGACTGTGCCTTCTAGTTGCCAGCCATCTGTTGTTTGCCCCTCCCCCGTGCCTTCCTTGACCCTGGAAG
GTGCCACTCCCACTGTCCTTTCCTAATAAAATGAGGAAATTGCATCGCATTGTCTGAGTAGGTGTCATTC
TATTCTGGGGGGTGGGGTGGGGCAGGACAGCAAGGGGGAGGATTGGGAAGAGAATAGCAGGCATGCTGGG
GAGGTAC
