Features (pLannotate 1.2.2; 17 found; start..end, strand, type, name):
    376..403     +  repeat_region  AAV2 ITR (fragment): inverted terminal repeat of adeno-associated virus serotype 2 inverted
    432..459     +  repeat_region  AAV2 ITR (fragment): inverted terminal repeat of adeno-associated virus serotype 2 inverted
    518..897     +  enhancer       CMV enhancer: human cytomegalovirus immediate early enhancer
    898..1101    +  promoter       CMV promoter: human cytomegalovirus (CMV) immediate early promoter
   1129..1155    +  CDS            3xHA (fragment): three tandem HA epitope tags
   1204..4359    +  CDS            cas9: CAS9_STAAU - Experimental evidence at protein level: Swiss-Prot protein existence level 1. CRISPR (clustered regularly interspaced short palindromic repeat) is an adaptive immune system that provides protection against mobile genetic elements (viruses, transposable elements and conjugative plasmids). CRISPR clusters contain spacers, sequences complementary to antecedent mobile elements, and target invading nucleic acids. CRISPR clusters are transcribed and processed into CRISPR RNA (crRNA). In type II CRISPR systems correct processing of pre-crRNA requires a trans- encoded small RNA (tracrRNA)
   4360..4407    +  CDS            nucleoplasmin NLS: bipartite nuclear localization signal from nucleoplasmin
   4441..4635    +  CDS            KRAB: Krüppel-associated box (KRAB) transcriptional repression domain from the human zinc finger protein ZNF10 (Margolin et al., 1994)
   4756..4867    +  polyA_signal   bGH poly(A) signal: bovine growth hormone polyadenylation signal
   4971..5111    +  repeat_region  AAV2 ITR: inverted terminal repeat of adeno-associated virus serotype 2 inverted
   5116..5167    -  misc_feature   bom (fragment): basis of mobility region from pBR322
   5186..5641    +  rep_origin     f1 ori (sequence partly withheld): f1 bacteriophage origin of replication; arrow indicates direction of (+) strand synthesis
   5642..5691    -  misc_feature   bom (fragment): basis of mobility region from pBR322
   5793..5828    -  CDS            rop (fragment): Rop protein, which maintains plasmids at low copy number; rop
   5923..6027    +  promoter       AmpR promoter: bla
   6028..6888    +  CDS            AmpR: β-lactamase; bla; confers resistance to ampicillin, carbenicillin, and related antibiotics
   7059..303     +  rep_origin     ori (across the origin): high-copy-number ColE1/pMB1/pBR322/pUC origin of replication
>Addgene plasmid #106219 | AAV CMV-dSaCas9-KRAB-bGHpA | addgene full sequence | sequence record 204963 | Addgene NGS Result
TAGTTACCGGATAAGGCGCAGCGGTCGGGCTGAACGGGGGGTTCGTGCACACAGCCCAGCTTGGAGCGAA
CGACCTACACCGAACTGAGATACCTACAGCGTGAGCTATGAGAAAGCGCCACGCTTCCCGAAGGGAGAAA
GGCGGACAGGTATCCGGTAAGCGGCAGGGTCGGAACAGGAGAGCGCACGAGGGAGCTTCCAGGGGGAAAC
GCCTGGTATCTTTATAGTCCTGTCGGGTTTCGCCACCTCTGACTTGAGCGTCGATTTTTGTGATGCTCGT
CAGGGGGGCGGAGCCTATGGAAAAACGCCAGCAACGCGGCCTTTTTACGGTTCCTGGCCTTTTGCTGGCC
TTTTGCTCACATGTCCTGCAGGCAGCTGCGCGCTCGCTCGCTCACTGAGGCCGCCCGGGCGTCGGGCGAC
CTTTGGTCGCCCGGCCTCAGTGAGCGAGCGAGCGCGCAGAGAGGGAGTGGCCAACTCCATCACTAGGGGT
TCCTGCGGCCTCTAGACTCGAGGCGTTGACATTGATTATTGACTAGTTATTAATAGTAATCAATTACGGG
GTCATTAGTTCATAGCCCATATATGGAGTTCCGCGTTACATAACTTACGGTAAATGGCCCGCCTGGCTGA
CCGCCCAACGACCCCCGCCCATTGACGTCAATAATGACGTATGTTCCCATAGTAACGCCAATAGGGACTT
TCCATTGACGTCAATGGGTGGAGTATTTACGGTAAACTGCCCACTTGGCAGTACATCAAGTGTATCATAT
GCCAAGTACGCCCCCTATTGACGTCAATGACGGTAAATGGCCCGCCTGGCATTATGCCCAGTACATGACC
TTATGGGACTTTCCTACTTGGCAGTACATCTACGTATTAGTCATCGCTATTACCATGGTGATGCGGTTTT
GGCAGTACATCAATGGGCGTGGATAGCGGTTTGACTCACGGGGATTTCCAAGTCTCCACCCCATTGACGT
CAATGGGAGTTTGTTTTGGCACCAAAATCAACGGGACTTTCCAAAATGTCGTAACAACTCCGCCCCATTG
ACGCAAATGGGCGGTAGGCGTGTACGGTGGGAGGTCTATATAAGCAGAGCTCTCTGGCTAACTACCGGTG
CCACCATGTACCCATACGATGTTCCAGATTACGCTGCCCCAAAGAAGAAGCGGAAGGTCGGTATCCACGG
AGTCCCAGCAGCCAAGCGGAACTACATCCTGGGCCTGGCCATCGGCATCACCAGCGTGGGCTACGGCATC
ATCGACTACGAGACACGGGACGTGATCGATGCCGGCGTGCGGCTGTTCAAAGAGGCCAACGTGGAAAACA
ACGAGGGCAGGCGGAGCAAGAGAGGCGCCAGAAGGCTGAAGCGGCGGAGGCGGCATAGAATCCAGAGAGT
GAAGAAGCTGCTGTTCGACTACAACCTGCTGACCGACCACAGCGAGCTGAGCGGCATCAACCCCTACGAG
GCCAGAGTGAAGGGCCTGAGCCAGAAGCTGAGCGAGGAAGAGTTCTCTGCCGCCCTGCTGCACCTGGCCA
AGAGAAGAGGCGTGCACAACGTGAACGAGGTGGAAGAGGACACCGGCAACGAGCTGTCCACCAAAGAGCA
GATCAGCCGGAACAGCAAGGCCCTGGAAGAGAAATACGTGGCCGAACTGCAGCTGGAACGGCTGAAGAAA
GACGGCGAAGTGCGGGGCAGCATCAACAGATTCAAGACCAGCGACTACGTGAAAGAAGCCAAACAGCTGC
TGAAGGTGCAGAAGGCCTACCACCAGCTGGACCAGAGCTTCATCGACACCTACATCGACCTGCTGGAAAC
CCGGCGGACCTACTATGAGGGACCTGGCGAGGGCAGCCCCTTCGGCTGGAAGGACATCAAAGAATGGTAC
GAGATGCTGATGGGCCACTGCACCTACTTCCCCGAGGAACTGCGGAGCGTGAAGTACGCCTACAACGCCG
ACCTGTACAACGCCCTGAACGACCTGAACAATCTCGTGATCACCAGGGACGAGAACGAGAAGCTGGAATA
TTACGAGAAGTTCCAGATCATCGAGAACGTGTTCAAGCAGAAGAAGAAGCCCACCCTGAAGCAGATCGCC
AAAGAAATCCTCGTGAACGAAGAGGATATTAAGGGCTACAGAGTGACCAGCACCGGCAAGCCCGAGTTCA
CCAACCTGAAGGTGTACCACGACATCAAGGACATTACCGCCCGGAAAGAGATTATTGAGAACGCCGAGCT
GCTGGATCAGATTGCCAAGATCCTGACCATCTACCAGAGCAGCGAGGACATCCAGGAAGAACTGACCAAT
CTGAACTCCGAGCTGACCCAGGAAGAGATCGAGCAGATCTCTAATCTGAAGGGCTATACCGGCACCCACA
ACCTGAGCCTGAAGGCCATCAACCTGATCCTGGACGAGCTGTGGCACACCAACGACAACCAGATCGCTAT
CTTCAACCGGCTGAAGCTGGTGCCCAAGAAGGTGGACCTGTCCCAGCAGAAAGAGATCCCCACCACCCTG
GTGGACGACTTCATCCTGAGCCCCGTCGTGAAGAGAAGCTTCATCCAGAGCATCAAAGTGATCAACGCCA
TCATCAAGAAGTACGGCCTGCCCAACGACATCATTATCGAGCTGGCCCGCGAGAAGAACTCCAAGGACGC
CCAGAAAATGATCAACGAGATGCAGAAGCGGAACCGGCAGACCAACGAGCGGATCGAGGAAATCATCCGG
ACCACCGGCAAAGAGAACGCCAAGTACCTGATCGAGAAGATCAAGCTGCACGACATGCAGGAAGGCAAGT
GCCTGTACAGCCTGGAAGCCATCCCTCTGGAAGATCTGCTGAACAACCCCTTCAACTATGAGGTGGACCA
CATCATCCCCAGAAGCGTGTCCTTCGACAACAGCTTCAACAACAAGGTGCTCGTGAAGCAGGAAGAAGCC
AGCAAGAAGGGCAACCGGACCCCATTCCAGTACCTGAGCAGCAGCGACAGCAAGATCAGCTACGAAACCT
TCAAGAAGCACATCCTGAATCTGGCCAAGGGCAAGGGCAGAATCAGCAAGACCAAGAAAGAGTATCTGCT
GGAAGAACGGGACATCAACAGGTTCTCCGTGCAGAAAGACTTCATCAACCGGAACCTGGTGGATACCAGA
TACGCCACCAGAGGCCTGATGAACCTGCTGCGGAGCTACTTCAGAGTGAACAACCTGGACGTGAAAGTGA
AGTCCATCAATGGCGGCTTCACCAGCTTTCTGCGGCGGAAGTGGAAGTTTAAGAAAGAGCGGAACAAGGG
GTACAAGCACCACGCCGAGGACGCCCTGATCATTGCCAACGCCGATTTCATCTTCAAAGAGTGGAAGAAA
CTGGACAAGGCCAAAAAAGTGATGGAAAACCAGATGTTCGAGGAAAAGCAGGCCGAGAGCATGCCCGAGA
TCGAAACCGAGCAGGAGTACAAAGAGATCTTCATCACCCCCCACCAGATCAAGCACATTAAGGACTTCAA
GGACTACAAGTACAGCCACCGGGTGGACAAGAAGCCTAATAGAGAGCTGATTAACGACACCCTGTACTCC
ACCCGGAAGGACGACAAGGGCAACACCCTGATCGTGAACAATCTGAACGGCCTGTACGACAAGGACAATG
ACAAGCTGAAAAAGCTGATCAACAAGAGCCCCGAAAAGCTGCTGATGTACCACCACGACCCCCAGACCTA
CCAGAAACTGAAGCTGATTATGGAACAGTACGGCGACGAGAAGAATCCCCTGTACAAGTACTACGAGGAA
ACCGGGAACTACCTGACCAAGTACTCCAAAAAGGACAACGGCCCCGTGATCAAGAAGATTAAGTATTACG
GCAACAAACTGAACGCCCATCTGGACATCACCGACGACTACCCCAACAGCAGAAACAAGGTCGTGAAGCT
GTCCCTGAAGCCCTACAGATTCGACGTGTACCTGGACAATGGCGTGTACAAGTTCGTGACCGTGAAGAAT
CTGGATGTGATCAAAAAAGAAAACTACTACGAAGTGAATAGCAAGTGCTATGAGGAAGCTAAGAAGCTGA
AGAAGATCAGCAACCAGGCCGAGTTTATCGCCTCCTTCTACAACAACGATCTGATCAAGATCAACGGCGA
GCTGTATAGAGTGATCGGCGTGAACAACGACCTGCTGAACCGGATCGAAGTGAACATGATCGACATCACC
TACCGCGAGTACCTGGAAAACATGAACGACAAGAGGCCCCCCAGGATCATTAAGACAATCGCCTCCAAGA
CCCAGAGCATTAAGAAGTACAGCACAGACATTCTGGGCAACCTGTATGAAGTGAAATCTAAGAAGCACCC
TCAGATCATCAAAAAGGGCAAAAGGCCGGCGGCCACGAAAAAGGCCGGCCAGGCAAAAAAGAAAAAGGGA
TCCGATGCTAAGTCACTGACTGCCTGGTCCCGGACACTGGTGACCTTCAAGGATGTGTTTGTGGACTTCA
CCAGGGAGGAGTGGAAGCTGCTGGACACTGCTCAGCAGATCCTGTACAGAAATGTGATGCTGGAGAACTA
TAAGAACCTGGTTTCCTTGGGTTATCAGCTTACTAAGCCAGATGTGATCCTCCGGTTGGAGAAGGGAGAA
GAGCCCTGGCTGGTGGAGAGAGAAATTCACCAAGAGACCCATCCTGATTCAGAGACTGCATTTGAAATCA
AATCATCAGTTCCGAAAAAGAAACGCAAAGTTTAAGAATTCCTAGAGCTCGCTGATCAGCCTCGACTGTG
CCTTCTAGTTGCCAGCCATCTGTTGTTTGCCCCTCCCCCGTGCCTTCCTTGACCCTGGAAGGTGCCACTC
CCACTGTCCTTTCCTAATAAAATGAGGAAATTGCATCGCATTGTCTGAGTAGGTGTCATTCTATTCTGGG
GGGTGGGGTGGGGCAGGACAGCAAGGGGGAGGATTGGGAAGAGAATAGCAGGCATGCTGGGGAGGGCCGC
AGGAACCCCTAGTGATGGAGTTGGCCACTCCCTCTCTGCGCGCTCGCTCGCTCACTGAGGCCGGGCGACC
AAAGGTCGCCCGACGCCCGGGCTTTGCCCGGGCGGCCTCAGTGAGCGAGCGAGCGCGCAGCTGCCTGCAG
GGGCGCCTGATGCGGTATTTTCTCCTTACGCATCTGTGCGGTATTTCACACCGCATA
[95 nt withheld, positions 5168-5262]
T
[46 nt withheld, positions 5264-5309]
C
[141 nt withheld, positions 5311-5451]
CCTTTGACGTTGGAGTCCACGTTCTTT
[37 nt withheld, positions 5479-5515]
ACTCTATCTCGGGCTATTCTTTTGATTTATAAGGGATTTTGCCGATTTCGGTCTATTGGTTAAAAAATGA
GCTGATTTAACAAAAATTTAACGCGAATTTTAACAAAATATTAACGTTTACAATTTTATGGTGCACTCTC
AGTACAATCTGCTCTGATGCCGCATAGTTAAGCCAGCCCCGACACCCGCCAACACCCGCTGACGCGCCCT
GACGGGCTTGTCTGCTCCCGGCATCCGCTTACAGACAAGCTGTGACCGTCTCCGGGAGCTGCATGTGTCA
GAGGTTTTCACCGTCATCACCGAAACGCGCGAGACGAAAGGGCCTCGTGATACGCCTATTTTTATAGGTT
AATGTCATGATAATAATGGTTTCTTAGACGTCAGGTGGCACTTTTCGGGGAAATGTGCGCGGAACCCCTA
TTTGTTTATTTTTCTAAATACATTCAAATATGTATCCGCTCATGAGACAATAACCCTGATAAATGCTTCA
ATAATATTGAAAAAGGAAGAGTATGAGTATTCAACATTTCCGTGTCGCCCTTATTCCCTTTTTTGCGGCA
TTTTGCCTTCCTGTTTTTGCTCACCCAGAAACGCTGGTGAAAGTAAAAGATGCTGAAGATCAGTTGGGTG
CACGAGTGGGTTACATCGAACTGGATCTCAACAGCGGTAAGATCCTTGAGAGTTTTCGCCCCGAAGAACG
TTTTCCAATGATGAGCACTTTTAAAGTTCTGCTATGTGGCGCGGTATTATCCCGTATTGACGCCGGGCAA
GAGCAACTCGGTCGCCGCATACACTATTCTCAGAATGACTTGGTTGAGTACTCACCAGTCACAGAAAAGC
ATCTTACGGATGGCATGACAGTAAGAGAATTATGCAGTGCTGCCATAACCATGAGTGATAACACTGCGGC
CAACTTACTTCTGACAACGATCGGAGGACCGAAGGAGCTAACCGCTTTTTTGCACAACATGGGGGATCAT
GTAACTCGCCTTGATCGTTGGGAACCGGAGCTGAATGAAGCCATACCAAACGACGAGCGTGACACCACGA
TGCCTGTAGCAATGGCAACAACGTTGCGCAAACTATTAACTGGCGAACTACTTACTCTAGCTTCCCGGCA
ACAATTAATAGACTGGATGGAGGCGGATAAAGTTGCAGGACCACTTCTGCGCTCGGCCCTTCCGGCTGGC
TGGTTTATTGCTGATAAATCTGGAGCCGGTGAGCGTGGAAGCCGCGGTATCATTGCAGCACTGGGGCCAG
ATGGTAAGCCCTCCCGTATCGTAGTTATCTACACGACGGGGAGTCAGGCAACTATGGATGAACGAAATAG
ACAGATCGCTGAGATAGGTGCCTCACTGATTAAGCATTGGTAACTGTCAGACCAAGTTTACTCATATATA
CTTTAGATTGATTTAAAACTTCATTTTTAATTTAAAAGGATCTAGGTGAAGATCCTTTTTGATAATCTCA
TGACCAAAATCCCTTAACGTGAGTTTTCGTTCCACTGAGCGTCAGACCCCGTAGAAAAGATCAAAGGATC
TTCTTGAGATCCTTTTTTTCTGCGCGTAATCTGCTGCTTGCAAACAAAAAAACCACCGCTACCAGCGGTG
GTTTGTTTGCCGGATCAAGAGCTACCAACTCTTTTTCCGAAGGTAACTGGCTTCAGCAGAGCGCAGATAC
CAAATACTGTTCTTCTAGTGTAGCCGTAGTTAGGCCACCACTTCAAGAACTCTGTAGCACCGCCTACATA
CCTCGCTCTGCTAATCCTGTTACCAGTGGCTGCTGCCAGTGGCGATAAGTCGTGTCTTACCGGGTTGGAC
TCAAGACGA
